Addgene plasmid #22474: pAL101
Purpose: Expresses APB domain of PIF6 fused to mYFP, for red-light-induced binding to Phy
Depositing lab: Christopher Voigt. Depositing organization: University of California, San Francisco (UCSF). Publication: Spatiotemporal control of cell signalling using a light-switchable protein interaction. Levskaya A, Weiner OD, Lim WA, Voigt CA. Nature. 2009 Oct 15;461(7266):997-1001. 10.1038/nature08446 PubMed 19749742.
Backbone
  Vector backbone: pcDNA3.1
  Backbone manufacturer: Invitrogen
  Backbone size w/o insert (bp): 5369
  Vector type: Mammalian Expression, Synthetic Biology
Growth in bacteria
  Bacterial resistance: Ampicillin, 100 μg/mL
  Growth temperature: 37°C
  Growth strain: DH5alpha
  Copy number: High Copy
Gene/Insert
  Gene/Insert name: PIF6APB (alt name: Pif6)
  Species: M. musculus (mouse), A. thaliana (mustard weed)
  Insert size (bp): 1040
  Promoter: CMV
  Tag / fusion protein: mYFP (C terminal on insert)
  Cloning method: Restriction Enzyme; 5′ cloning site Kpn1 (not destroyed); 3′ cloning site Not1 (not destroyed)
  Sequencing primers: 5′ T7
Terms and licenses: Academic/Nonprofit Terms; Industry Terms: Not Available to Industry
How to cite: pAL101 was a gift from Christopher Voigt (Addgene plasmid # 22474 ; http://n2t.net/addgene:22474 ; RRID:Addgene_22474)
