[The description below was written by a language model from this plasmid's Addgene catalogue record.]
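Description:
pAL101 is a mammalian expression plasmid built on the pcDNA3.1 backbone (about 5.4 kb without insert) and also classed as a synthetic biology construct. It is propagated in E. coli as a high-copy plasmid under ampicillin selection. The record gives no feature table, so other backbone elements, such as any mammalian selection marker, polyadenylation signal or replication origins, are not itemised for this particular construct.

The payload is an insert of roughly 1 kb placed between KpnI and NotI sites, both of which remain intact, and transcribed from the CMV promoter for strong constitutive expression in mammalian cells. It encodes the APB (active phytochrome binding) domain of PIF6, a phytochrome-interacting factor from Arabidopsis thaliana, fused at its C terminus to monomeric YFP. The record also lists mouse as a source species, though it does not say which part of the insert this refers to. A T7 primer site upstream of the insert is used for sequencing.

The fusion serves as the soluble, fluorescently trackable half of a light-switchable protein interaction pair. Red light converts phytochrome (Phy) to its active form, which the PIF6 APB domain binds, so the YFP signal reports light-induced recruitment to wherever the Phy partner is located. The Phy component is not encoded here and must be supplied from a separate construct. The associated work used this type of interaction for spatiotemporal control of cell signalling, and pAL101 fits as a basic binding reporter for such experiments.
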