>Addgene plasmid #22474 | pAL101 | addgene partial sequence | sequence record 28256 | 22474 with EGFP-N
GCTCCTCGCCCTTGCTCACCATGGATCCGTCAACATGTTTATTGCTTTCCAACATGTTTGTTTCATGGGC
AGCAGCAACATGACTTTGTGGAACAACCTGCGTGTCCCCGAGATTTGTGATGGCACCACCACCACCATGG
ATGATACTCTTCATGAAATCCTCGTTATACTCTGCCTCATACAAATCCATGATCGATTTGGTACGTTGAT
TATGCAGAGAAACGTTGGATCTTTGGCCCTTTGCAAGAATCTGGCCATTCTCAAACACAAGCTCCATATA
CTCTTGATCGCTTAACCTGCAACAATAATCGGTTGGTAAGAACATCATGGTACCAAGCTTGGGTCTCCCT
ATAGTGAGTCGTATTAATTTCGATAAGCCAGTAAGCAGTGGGTTCTCTAGTTAGCCAGAGAGCTCTGCTT
ATAT
