LOCUS       Exported 6409 bp ds-DNA circular SYN 12-MAY-2021
DEFINITION  synthetic circular DNA
ACCESSION   .
VERSION     .
KEYWORDS    pAL101
SOURCE      synthetic DNA construct
  ORGANISM  synthetic DNA construct
REFERENCE   1 (bases 1 to 6409)
  AUTHORS   Levskaya A, Weiner OD, Lim WA, Voigt CA
  TITLE     Spatiotemporal control of cell signalling using a light-switchable
            protein interaction.
  JOURNAL   Nature. 2009 Sep 13. ():.
  PUBMED    19749742
REFERENCE   2 (bases 1 to 6409)
  AUTHORS   .
  TITLE     Direct Submission
  JOURNAL   Exported May 12, 2021 from SnapGene Server 1.1.58
            http://www.snapgene.com
FEATURES             Location/Qualifiers
     source          1..6409
                     /organism="synthetic DNA construct"
                     /mol_type="other DNA"
     primer_bind     complement(44..63)
                     /label=pRS-marker
                     /note="pRS vectors, use to sequence yeast selectable
                     marker"
     enhancer        235..614
                     /label=CMV enhancer
                     /note="human cytomegalovirus immediate early enhancer"
     promoter        615..818
                     /label=CMV promoter
                     /note="human cytomegalovirus (CMV) immediate early
                     promoter"
     primer_bind     769..789
                     /label=CMV-F
                     /note="Human CMV immediate early promoter, forward primer"
     primer_bind     863..882
                     /label=T7
                     /note="T7 promoter, forward primer"
     promoter        863..881
                     /label=T7 promoter
                     /note="promoter for bacteriophage T7 RNA polymerase"
     CDS             1207..1926
                     /codon_start=1
                     /product="enhanced YFP"
                     /label=EYFP
                     /note="mammalian codon-optimized"
                     /translation="MVSKGEELFTGVVPILVELDGDVNGHKFSVSGEGEGDATYGKLTL
                     KFICTTGKLPVPWPTLVTTFGYGLQCFARYPDHMKQHDFFKSAMPEGYVQERTIFFKDD
                     GNYKTRAEVKFEGDTLVNRIELKGIDFKEDGNILGHKLEYNYNSHNVYIMADKQKNGIK
                     VNFKIRHNIEDGSVQLADHYQQNTPIGDGPVLLPDNHYLSYQSALSKDPNEKRDHMVLL
                     EFVTAAGITLGMDELYK"
     primer_bind     complement(1252..1273)
                     /label=EGFP-N
                     /note="EGFP, reverse primer"
     primer_bind     complement(1513..1532)
                     /label=EXFP-R
                     /note="For distinguishing EGFP variants, reverse primer"
     primer_bind     1860..1881
                     /label=EGFP-C
                     /note="EGFP, forward primer"
     promoter        complement(1961..1979)
                     /label=SP6 promoter
                     /note="promoter for bacteriophage SP6 RNA polymerase"
     primer_bind     complement(1962..1979)
                     /label=SP6
                     /note="SP6 promoter, forward primer"
     primer_bind     complement(1999..2016)
                     /label=BGH-rev
                     /note="Bovine growth hormone terminator, reverse primer.
                     Also called BGH reverse"
     polyA_signal    2005..2229
                     /label=bGH poly(A) signal
                     /note="bovine growth hormone polyadenylation signal"
     rep_origin      2275..2703
                     /direction=RIGHT
                     /label=f1 ori
                     /note="f1 bacteriophage origin of replication; arrow
                     indicates direction of (+) strand synthesis"
     primer_bind     complement(2362..2381)
                     /label=F1ori-R
                     /note="F1 origin, reverse primer"
     primer_bind     2572..2593
                     /label=F1ori-F
                     /note="F1 origin, forward primer"
     primer_bind     complement(2712..2732)
                     /label=pBABE 3'
                     /note="SV40 enhancer, reverse primer for pBABE vectors"
     promoter        2717..3047
                     /label=SV40 promoter
                     /note="SV40 enhancer and early promoter"
     rep_origin      2898..3033
                     /label=SV40 ori
                     /note="SV40 origin of replication"
     primer_bind     2960..2979
                     /label=SV40pro-F
                     /note="SV40 promoter/origin, forward primer"
     CDS             3114..3908
                     /codon_start=1
                     /gene="aph(3')-II (or nptII)"
                     /product="aminoglycoside phosphotransferase from Tn5"
                     /label=NeoR/KanR
                     /note="confers resistance to neomycin, kanamycin, and G418
                     (Geneticin(R))"
                     /translation="MIEQDGLHAGSPAAWVERLFGYDWAQQTIGCSDAAVFRLSAQGRP
                     VLFVKTDLSGALNELQDEAARLSWLATTGVPCAAVLDVVTEAGRDWLLLGEVPGQDLLS
                     SHLAPAEKVSIMADAMRRLHTLDPATCPFDHQAKHRIERARTRMEAGLVDQDDLDEEHQ
                     GLAPAELFARLKARMPDGEDLVVTHGDACLPNIMVENGRFSGFIDCGRLGVADRYQDIA
                     LATRDIAEELGGEWADRFLVLYGIAAPDSQRIAFYRLLDEFF"
     primer_bind     complement(3168..3187)
                     /label=Neo-R
                     /note="Neomycin resistance gene, reverse primer"
     primer_bind     3778..3797
                     /label=Neo-F
                     /note="Neomycin resistance gene, forward primer"
     polyA_signal    4082..4203
                     /label=SV40 poly(A) signal
                     /note="SV40 polyadenylation signal"
     primer_bind     complement(4119..4138)
                     /label=SV40pA-R
                     /note="SV40 polyA, reverse primer"
     primer_bind     4173..4192
                     /label=EBV-rev
                     /note="SV40 polyA terminator, reverse primer"
     primer_bind     complement(4252..4268)
                     /label=M13 rev
                     /note="common sequencing primer, one of multiple similar
                     variants"
     primer_bind     complement(4252..4268)
                     /label=M13 Reverse
                     /note="In lacZ gene. Also called M13-rev"
     primer_bind     complement(4265..4287)
                     /label=M13/pUC Reverse
                     /note="In lacZ gene"
     protein_bind    4276..4292
                     /label=lac operator
                     /bound_moiety="lac repressor encoded by lacI"
                     /note="The lac repressor binds to the lac operator to
                     inhibit transcription in E. coli. This inhibition can be
                     relieved by adding lactose or
                     isopropyl-beta-D-thiogalactopyranoside (IPTG)."
     promoter        complement(4300..4330)
                     /label=lac promoter
                     /note="promoter for the E. coli lac operon"
     protein_bind    4345..4366
                     /label=CAP binding site
                     /bound_moiety="E. coli catabolite activator protein"
                     /note="CAP binding activates transcription in the presence
                     of cAMP."
     primer_bind     complement(4483..4500)
                     /label=L4440
                     /note="L4440 vector, forward primer"
     rep_origin      complement(4654..5242)
                     /direction=LEFT
                     /label=ori
                     /note="high-copy-number ColE1/pMB1/pBR322/pUC origin of
                     replication"
     primer_bind     complement(4734..4753)
                     /label=pBR322ori-F
                     /note="pBR322 origin, forward primer"
     CDS             complement(5413..6273)
                     /codon_start=1
                     /gene="bla"
                     /product="beta-lactamase"
                     /label=AmpR
                     /note="confers resistance to ampicillin, carbenicillin, and
                     related antibiotics"
                     /translation="MSIQHFRVALIPFFAAFCLPVFAHPETLVKVKDAEDQLGARVGYI
                     ELDLNSGKILESFRPEERFPMMSTFKVLLCGAVLSRIDAGQEQLGRRIHYSQNDLVEYS
                     PVTEKHLTDGMTVRELCSAAITMSDNTAANLLLTTIGGPKELTAFLHNMGDHVTRLDRW
                     EPELNEAIPNDERDTTMPVAMATTLRKLLTGELLTLASRQQLIDWMEADKVAGPLLRSA
                     LPAGWFIADKSGAGERGSRGIIAALGPDGKPSRIVVIYTTGSQATMDERNRQIAEIGAS
                     LIKHW"
     primer_bind     6036..6055
                     /label=Amp-R
                     /note="Ampicillin resistance gene, reverse primer"
     promoter        complement(6274..6378)
                     /gene="bla"
                     /label=AmpR promoter
ORIGIN
        1 gacggatcgg gagatctccc gatcccctat ggtcgactct cagtacaatc tgctctgatg
       61 ccgcatagtt aagccagtat ctgctccctg cttgtgtgtt ggaggtcgct gagtagtgcg
      121 cgagcaaaat ttaagctaca acaaggcaag gcttgaccga caattgcatg aagaatctgc
      181 ttagggttag gcgttttgcg ctgcttcgcg atgtacgggc cagatatacg cgttgacatt
      241 gattattgac tagttattaa tagtaatcaa ttacggggtc attagttcat agcccatata
      301 tggagttccg cgttacataa cttacggtaa atggcccgcc tggctgaccg cccaacgacc
      361 cccgcccatt gacgtcaata atgacgtatg ttcccatagt aacgccaata gggactttcc
      421 attgacgtca atgggtggac tatttacggt aaactgccca cttggcagta catcaagtgt
      481 atcatatgcc aagtacgccc cctattgacg tcaatgacgg taaatggccc gcctggcatt
      541 atgcccagta catgacctta tgggactttc ctacttggca gtacatctac gtattagtca
      601 tcgctattac catggtgatg cggttttggc agtacatcaa tgggcgtgga tagcggtttg
      661 actcacgggg atttccaagt ctccacccca ttgacgtcaa tgggagtttg ttttggcacc
      721 aaaatcaacg ggactttcca aaatgtcgta acaactccgc cccattgacg caaatgggcg
      781 gtaggcgtgt acggtgggag gtctatataa gcagagctct ctggctaact agagaaccca
      841 ctgcttactg gcttatcgaa attaatacga ctcactatag ggagacccaa gcttggtacc
      901 atgatgttct taccaaccga ttattgttgc aggttaagcg atcaagagta tatggagctt
      961 gtgtttgaga atggccagat tcttgcaaag ggccaaagat ccaacgtttc tctgcataat
     1021 caacgtacca aatcgatcat ggatttgtat gaggcagagt ataacgagga tttcatgaag
     1081 agtatcatcc atggtggtgg tggtgccatc acaaatctcg gggacacgca ggttgttcca
     1141 caaagtcatg ttgctgctgc ccatgaaaca aacatgttgg aaagcaataa acatgttgac
     1201 ggatccatgg tgagcaaggg cgaggagctg ttcaccgggg tggtgcccat cctggtcgag
     1261 ctggacggcg acgtaaacgg ccacaagttc agcgtgtccg gcgagggcga gggcgatgcc
     1321 acctacggca agctgaccct gaagttcatc tgcaccaccg gcaagctgcc cgtgccctgg
     1381 cccaccctcg tgaccacctt cggctacggc ctgcagtgct tcgcccgcta ccccgaccac
     1441 atgaagcagc acgacttctt caagtccgcc atgcccgaag gctacgtcca ggagcgcacc
     1501 atcttcttca aggacgacgg caactacaag acccgcgccg aggtgaagtt cgagggcgac
     1561 accctggtga accgcatcga gctgaagggc atcgacttca aggaggacgg caacatcctg
     1621 gggcacaagc tggagtacaa ctacaacagc cacaacgtct atatcatggc cgacaagcag
     1681 aagaacggca tcaaggtgaa cttcaagatc cgccacaaca tcgaggacgg cagcgtgcag
     1741 ctcgccgacc actaccagca gaacaccccc atcggcgacg gccccgtgct gctgcccgac
     1801 aaccactacc tgagctacca gtccgccctg agcaaagacc ccaacgagaa gcgcgatcac
     1861 atggtcctgc tggagttcgt gaccgccgcc gggatcactc tcggcatgga cgagctgtac
     1921 aagtaagcgg ccgctcgagc atgcatctag agggccctat tctatagtgt cacctaaatg
     1981 ctagagctcg ctgatcagcc tcgactgtgc cttctagttg ccagccatct gttgtttgcc
     2041 cctcccccgt gccttccttg accctggaag gtgccactcc cactgtcctt tcctaataaa
     2101 atgaggaaat tgcatcgcat tgtctgagta ggtgtcattc tattctgggg ggtggggtgg
     2161 ggcaggacag caagggggag gattgggaag acaatagcag gcatgctggg gatgcggtgg
     2221 gctctatggc ttctgaggcg gaaagaacca gctggggctc tagggggtat ccccnnnnnn
     2281 nnnnnnnnnn nnnnnnnnnn nnnnnnnnnn nnnnnnnnnn nnnnnnnnnn nnnnnnnnnn
     2341 nnnnnnnnnn nnnnnnnnnn nnnnnnnnnn nnnnnnnnnn nnnnnnnnnn nnnnnnnncg
     2401 ccggctttcc ccgtcaagct ctaaatcggg gcannnnnnn nnnnnnnnnn nnnnnnnnnn
     2461 nnnnnnnnnn nnnnnnnnnn nnnnnnnnnn annnnnnnnn nnnnnnnnnn nnnnnnnnnn
     2521 nnnnnnnnnn nnnnnnnnnn cctttgacgt tggagtccac gttctttaat agtggactct
     2581 tgttccaaac tggaacaaca ctcaacccta tctcggtcta ttcttttgat ttataaggga
     2641 ttttggggat ttcggcctat tggttaaaaa atgagctgat ttaacaaaaa tttaacgcga
     2701 attaattctg tggaatgtgt gtcagttagg gtgtggaaag tccccaggct ccccaggcag
     2761 gcagaagtat gcaaagcatg catctcaatt agtcagcaac caggtgtgga aagtccccag
     2821 gctccccagc aggcagaagt atgcaaagca tgcatctcaa ttagtcagca accatagtcc
     2881 cgcccctaac tccgcccatc ccgcccctaa ctccgcccag ttccgcccat tctccgcccc
     2941 atggctgact aatttttttt atttatgcag aggccgaggc cgcctctgcc tctgagctat
     3001 tccagaagta gtgaggaggc ttttttggag gcctaggctt ttgcaaaaag ctcccgggag
     3061 cttgtatatc cattttcgga tctgatcaag agacaggatg aggatcgttt cgcatgattg
     3121 aacaagatgg attgcacgca ggttctccgg ccgcttgggt ggagaggcta ttcggctatg
     3181 actgggcaca acagacaatc ggctgctctg atgccgccgt gttccggctg tcagcgcagg
     3241 ggcgcccggt tctttttgtc aagaccgacc tgtccggtgc cctgaatgaa ctgcaggacg
     3301 aggcagcgcg gctatcgtgg ctggccacga cgggcgttcc ttgcgcagct gtgctcgacg
     3361 ttgtcactga agcgggaagg gactggctgc tattgggcga agtgccgggg caggatctcc
     3421 tgtcatctca ccttgctcct gccgagaaag tatccatcat ggctgatgca atgcggcggc
     3481 tgcatacgct tgatccggct acctgcccat tcgaccacca agcgaaacat cgcatcgagc
     3541 gagcacgtac tcggatggaa gccggtcttg tcgatcagga tgatctggac gaagagcatc
     3601 aggggctcgc gccagccgaa ctgttcgcca ggctcaaggc gcgcatgccc gacggcgagg
     3661 atctcgtcgt gacccatggc gatgcctgct tgccgaatat catggtggaa aatggccgct
     3721 tttctggatt catcgactgt ggccggctgg gtgtggcgga ccgctatcag gacatagcgt
     3781 tggctacccg tgatattgct gaagagcttg gcggcgaatg ggctgaccgc ttcctcgtgc
     3841 tttacggtat cgccgctccc gattcgcagc gcatcgcctt ctatcgcctt cttgacgagt
     3901 tcttctgagc gggactctgg ggttcgaaat gaccgaccaa gcgacgccca acctgccatc
     3961 acgagatttc gattccaccg ccgccttcta tgaaaggttg ggcttcggaa tcgttttccg
     4021 ggacgccggc tggatgatcc tccagcgcgg ggatctcatg ctggagttct tcgcccaccc
     4081 caacttgttt attgcagctt ataatggtta caaataaagc aatagcatca caaatttcac
     4141 aaataaagca tttttttcac tgcattctag ttgtggtttg tccaaactca tcaatgtatc
     4201 ttatcatgtc tgtataccgt cgacctctag ctagagcttg gcgtaatcat ggtcatagct
     4261 gtttcctgtg tgaaattgtt atccgctcac aattccacac aacatacgag ccggaagcat
     4321 aaagtgtaaa gcctggggtg cctaatgagt gagctaactc acattaattg cgttgcgctc
     4381 actgcccgct ttccagtcgg gaaacctgtc gtgccagctg cattaatgaa tcggccaacg
     4441 cgcggggaga ggcggtttgc gtattgggcg ctcttccgct tcctcgctca ctgactcgct
     4501 gcgctcggtc gttcggctgc ggcgagcggt atcagctcac tcaaaggcgg taatacggtt
     4561 atccacagaa tcaggggata acgcaggaaa gaacatgtga gcaaaaggcc agcaaaaggc
     4621 caggaaccgt aaaaaggccg cgttgctggc gtttttccat aggctccgcc cccctgacga
     4681 gcatcacaaa aatcgacgct caagtcagag gtggcgaaac ccgacaggac tataaagata
     4741 ccaggcgttt ccccctggaa gctccctcgt gcgctctcct gttccgaccc tgccgcttac
     4801 cggatacctg tccgcctttc tcccttcggg aagcgtggcg ctttctcaat gctcacgctg
     4861 taggtatctc agttcggtgt aggtcgttcg ctccaagctg ggctgtgtgc acgaaccccc
     4921 cgttcagccc gaccgctgcg ccttatccgg taactatcgt cttgagtcca acccggtaag
     4981 acacgactta tcgccactgg cagcagccac tggtaacagg attagcagag cgaggtatgt
     5041 aggcggtgct acagagttct tgaagtggtg gcctaactac ggctacacta gaaggacagt
     5101 atttggtatc tgcgctctgc tgaagccagt taccttcgga aaaagagttg gtagctcttg
     5161 atccggcaaa caaaccaccg ctggtagcgg tggttttttt gtttgcaagc agcagattac
     5221 gcgcagaaaa aaaggatctc aagaagatcc tttgatcttt tctacggggt ctgacgctca
     5281 gtggaacgaa aactcacgtt aagggatttt ggtcatgaga ttatcaaaaa ggatcttcac
     5341 ctagatcctt ttaaattaaa aatgaagttt taaatcaatc taaagtatat atgagtaaac
     5401 ttggtctgac agttaccaat gcttaatcag tgaggcacct atctcagcga tctgtctatt
     5461 tcgttcatcc atagttgcct gactccccgt cgtgtagata actacgatac gggagggctt
     5521 accatctggc cccagtgctg caatgatacc gcgagaccca cgctcaccgg ctccagattt
     5581 atcagcaata aaccagccag ccggaagggc cgagcgcaga agtggtcctg caactttatc
     5641 cgcctccatc cagtctatta attgttgccg ggaagctaga gtaagtagtt cgccagttaa
     5701 tagtttgcgc aacgttgttg ccattgctac aggcatcgtg gtgtcacgct cgtcgtttgg
     5761 tatggcttca ttcagctccg gttcccaacg atcaaggcga gttacatgat cccccatgtt
     5821 gtgcaaaaaa gcggttagct ccttcggtcc tccgatcgtt gtcagaagta agttggccgc
     5881 agtgttatca ctcatggtta tggcagcact gcataattct cttactgtca tgccatccgt
     5941 aagatgcttt tctgtgactg gtgagtactc aaccaagtca ttctgagaat agtgtatgcg
     6001 gcgaccgagt tgctcttgcc cggcgtcaat acgggataat accgcgccac atagcagaac
     6061 tttaaaagtg ctcatcattg gaaaacgttc ttcggggcga aaactctcaa ggatcttacc
     6121 gctgttgaga tccagttcga tgtaacccac tcgtgcaccc aactgatctt cagcatcttt
     6181 tactttcacc agcgtttctg ggtgagcaaa aacaggaagg caaaatgccg caaaaaaggg
     6241 aataagggcg acacggaaat gttgaatact catactcttc ctttttcaat attattgaag
     6301 catttatcag ggttattgtc tcatgagcgg atacatattt gaatgtattt agaaaaataa
     6361 acaaataggg gttccgcgca catttccccg aaaagtgcca cctgacgtc
//
